Addgene plasmid #173452: pFA6a-mCherry-sfGFP-kanMX (pMaM17)
Purpose: Contains mCherry-sfGFP tandem fluorescent protein timer
Depositing lab: Anton Khmelinskii. Depositing organization: Institut fuer Molekulare Biologie (IMB Mainz). Publication: Tandem fluorescent protein timers for in vivo analysis of protein dynamics. Khmelinskii A, Keller PJ, Bartosik A, Meurer M, Barry JD, Mardin BR, Kaufmann A, Trautmann S, Wachsmuth M, Pereira G, Huber W, Schiebel E, Knop M. Nat Biotechnol. 2012 Jun 24;30(7):708-14. doi: 10.1038/nbt.2281. PubMed 22729030.
Backbone
  Vector backbone: pFA6a-kanMX
  Backbone size w/o insert (bp): 3938
  Total vector size (bp): 5614
  Modifications to backbone: Backbone was linearized before the KanMx marker and mCherry-sfGFP-ADH1ter was introduced.
  Vector type: Yeast Expression
  Selectable markers: Neomycin (select with G418)
Growth in bacteria
  Bacterial resistance: Ampicillin, 100 μg/mL
  Growth temperature: 37°C
  Growth strain: DH5alpha
  Copy number: Unknown
Gene/Insert
  Gene/Insert name: mCherry-sfGFP-ADH1ter
  Insert size (bp): 1703
  Promoter: no promoter
  Cloning method: Unknown
  Sequencing primers: 5′ agagtgcaccatatggac; 3′ cacatcatgcccctgagc
Resource information
  A portion of this plasmid was derived from a plasmid made by: The plasmid was constructed and published in Khmelinskii et al. 2012 Nat Biotechnol https://www.ncbi.nlm.nih.gov/pubmed/22729030. But it was not deposited in Addgene before.
Terms and licenses: Academic/Nonprofit Terms; Industry Terms: Not Available to Industry
Depositor comments: Khmelinskii et al. 2012 Nat Biotechnol https://www.ncbi.nlm.nih.gov/pubmed/22729030
How to cite: pFA6a-mCherry-sfGFP-kanMX (pMaM17) was a gift from Anton Khmelinskii (Addgene plasmid # 173452 ; http://n2t.net/addgene:173452 ; RRID:Addgene_173452)
