[The description below was written by a language model from this plasmid's Addgene catalogue record and pLannotate feature annotations shown in this document.]
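Description:
pFA6a-mCherry-sfGFP-kanMX (pMaM17) is a 5.6 kb yeast tagging-template plasmid built on the pFA6a-kanMX backbone. It is maintained in E. coli through a high-copy ColE1/pUC-type origin and an ampicillin resistance gene (β-lactamase with its own promoter). No yeast replication origin or centromere is annotated, which is consistent with pFA6a-series plasmids serving as templates for amplifying cassettes for genomic integration rather than as episomal expression vectors, although the catalogue lists the type as "Yeast Expression". Small lacI, rop and bom fragments are backbone remnants. SP6 and T7 phage promoters flank the cassette region.

The payload is an mCherry coding sequence followed, after a short linker interval, by superfolder GFP and the S. cerevisiae ADH1 terminator, inserted just upstream of the kanMX marker, which confers G418 resistance in yeast. The record states that the insert has no promoter. The fusion is therefore expected to be expressed only once it is joined in frame to a gene of interest, typically at the 3′ end of an endogenous open reading frame, with transcription driven by that gene's own promoter and terminated at ADH1ter.

The mCherry-sfGFP pair is a tandem fluorescent protein timer. The two fluorophores become fluorescent at different rates after synthesis, sfGFP quickly and mCherry more slowly, so the red-to-green intensity ratio reports the relative age of the tagged protein pool. The associated work describes such timers for in vivo analysis of protein dynamics, such as turnover and the inheritance or trafficking of older versus newer protein.
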