Features (pLannotate 1.2.2; 12 found; start..end, strand, type, name):
    102..120     +  promoter       SP6 promoter: promoter for bacteriophage SP6 RNA polymerase
    161..868     +  CDS            mCherry: mCherry is a basic (constitutively fluorescent) red fluorescent protein published in 2004, derived from Discosoma sp.. It is reported to be a very rapidly-maturing monomer with low acid sensitivity.
    905..1618    +  CDS            Superfolder GFP: Superfolder GFP is a basic (constitutively fluorescent) green fluorescent protein published in 2005, derived from Aequorea victoria. It is reported to be a very rapidly-maturing weak dimer.
   1647..1834    +  terminator     ADH1 terminator: S. cerevisiae ADH1; transcription terminator for the S. cerevisiae alcohol dehydrogenase 1 (ADH1) gene
   1909..3265    +  gene           kanMX: yeast selectable marker conferring kanamycin resistance (Wach et al., 1994)
   3370..3388    -  promoter       T7 promoter: promoter for bacteriophage T7 RNA polymerase
   3410..3463    -  CDS            lacI (fragment): lac repressor; lacI; The lac repressor binds to the lac operator to inhibit transcription in E. coli. This inhibition can be relieved by adding lactose or isopropyl-β-D-thiogalactopyranoside (IPTG).
   3646..4234    -  rep_origin     ori: high-copy-number ColE1/pMB1/pBR322/pUC origin of replication
   4405..5265    -  CDS            AmpR: β-lactamase; bla; confers resistance to ampicillin, carbenicillin, and related antibiotics
   5266..5370    -  promoter       AmpR promoter: bla
   5465..5500    +  CDS            rop (fragment): Rop protein, which maintains plasmids at low copy number; rop
   5602..39      +  misc_feature   bom (fragment) (across the origin): basis of mobility region from pBR322
>Addgene plasmid #173452 | pFA6a-mCherry-sfGFP-kanMX (pMaM17) | depositor full sequence | sequence record 337684 | pFA6a-mCherry-sfGFP-kanMX (pMaM17) sequence 5614 bps
GCGGCATCAGAGCAGATTGTACTGAGAGTGCACCATATGGACATATTGTCGTTAGAACGCGGCTACAATT
AATACATAACCTTATGTATCATACACATACGATTTAGGTGACACTATAGAACGCGGCCGCCAGCTGAAGC
TTCGTACGCTGCAGGTCGACATGGTGAGCAAGGGCGAGGAGGATAACATGGCCATCATCAAGGAGTTCAT
GCGCTTCAAGGTGCACATGGAGGGCTCCGTGAACGGCCACGAGTTCGAGATCGAGGGCGAGGGCGAGGGC
CGCCCCTACGAGGGCACCCAGACCGCCAAGCTGAAGGTGACCAAGGGTGGCCCCCTGCCCTTCGCCTGGG
ACATCCTGTCCCCTCAGTTCATGTACGGCTCCAAGGCCTACGTGAAGCACCCCGCCGACATCCCCGACTA
CTTGAAGCTGTCCTTCCCCGAGGGCTTCAAGTGGGAGCGCGTGATGAACTTCGAGGACGGCGGCGTGGTG
ACCGTGACCCAGGACTCCTCCCTGCAGGACGGCGAGTTCATCTACAAGGTGAAGCTGCGCGGCACCAACT
TCCCCTCCGACGGCCCCGTAATGCAGAAGAAGACCATGGGCTGGGAGGCCTCCTCCGAGCGGATGTACCC
CGAGGACGGCGCCCTGAAGGGCGAGATCAAGCAGAGGCTGAAGCTGAAGGACGGCGGCCACTACGACGCT
GAGGTCAAGACCACCTACAAGGCCAAGAAGCCCGTGCAGCTGCCCGGCGCCTACAACGTCAACATCAAGT
TGGACATCACCTCCCACAACGAGGACTACACCATCGTGGAACAGTACGAACGCGCCGAGGGCCGCCACTC
CACCGGCGGCATGGACGAGCTGTACAAGCTCGACGGAGCAGGTGCTGGTGCTGGTGCTGGAGCAATGTCC
AAGGGTGAAGAGCTATTTACTGGGGTTGTACCCATTTTGGTAGAACTGGACGGAGATGTAAACGGACATA
AATTCTCTGTTAGAGGTGAGGGCGAAGGCGATGCCACCAATGGTAAATTGACTCTGAAGTTTATATGCAC
TACGGGTAAATTACCTGTTCCTTGGCCAACCCTAGTAACAACTTTGACATATGGTGTTCAATGTTTCTCA
AGATACCCAGACCATATGAAAAGGCATGATTTCTTTAAAAGTGCTATGCCAGAAGGCTACGTGCAAGAGA
GAACTATCTCCTTTAAGGATGACGGTACGTATAAAACACGAGCAGAAGTGAAATTCGAAGGGGATACACT
AGTTAATCGCATCGAATTAAAGGGTATAGACTTTAAGGAAGATGGTAATATTCTCGGCCATAAACTTGAG
TATAATTTCAACTCGCATAATGTGTACATTACAGCTGACAAACAAAAGAACGGAATTAAAGCGAATTTTA
AAATCAGGCACAACGTCGAAGATGGGTCTGTTCAACTTGCCGATCATTATCAGCAAAACACCCCTATTGG
TGATGGTCCAGTCTTGTTACCCGATAATCACTACTTAAGCACACAGTCTAGATTGTCAAAAGATCCGAAT
GAAAAGCGTGATCACATGGTTTTATTGGAATTTGTCACCGCTGCAGGAATAACTCACGGAATGGACGAGC
TTTATAAGGGATCCTAAGCGCGCCACTTCTAAATAAGCGAATTTCTTATGATTTATGATTTTTATTATTA
AATAAGTTATAAAAAAAATAAGTGTATACAAATTTTAAAGTGACTCTTAGGTTTTAAAACGAAAATTCTT
ATTCTTGAGTAACTCTTTCCTGTAGGTCAGGTTGCTTTCTCAGGTATAGTATGAGGTCGCTCTTATTGAC
CACACCTCTACCGGCAGATCCGCTAGGGATAACAGGGTAATATAGATCTGTTTAGCTTGCCTCGTCCCCG
CCGGGTCACCCGGCCAGCGACATGGAGGCCCAGAATACCCTCCTTGACAGTCTTGACGTGCGCAGCTCAG
GGGCATGATGTGACTGTCGCCCGTACATTTAGCCCATACATCCCCATGTATAATCATTTGCATCCATACA
TTTTGATGGCCGCACGGCGCGAAGCAAAAATTACGGCTCCTCGCTGCAGACCTGCGAGCAGGGAAACGCT
CCCCTCACAGACGCGTTGAATTGTCCCCACGCCGCGCCCCTGTAGAGAAATATAAAAGGTTAGGATTTGC
CACTGAGGTTCTTCTTTCATATACTTCCTTTTAAAATCTTGCTAGGATACAGTTCTCACATCACATCCGA
ACATAAACAACCATGGGTAAGGAAAAGACTCACGTTTCGAGGCCGCGATTAAATTCCAACATGGATGCTG
ATTTATATGGGTATAAATGGGCTCGCGATAATGTCGGGCAATCAGGTGCGACAATCTATCGATTGTATGG
GAAGCCCGATGCGCCAGAGTTGTTTCTGAAACATGGCAAAGGTAGCGTTGCCAATGATGTTACAGATGAG
ATGGTCAGACTAAACTGGCTGACGGAATTTATGCCTCTTCCGACCATCAAGCATTTTATCCGTACTCCTG
ATGATGCATGGTTACTCACCACTGCGATCCCCGGCAAAACAGCATTCCAGGTATTAGAAGAATATCCTGA
TTCAGGTGAAAATATTGTTGATGCGCTGGCAGTGTTCCTGCGCCGGTTGCATTCGATTCCTGTTTGTAAT
TGTCCTTTTAACAGCGATCGCGTATTTCGTCTCGCTCAGGCGCAATCACGAATGAATAACGGTTTGGTTG
ATGCGAGTGATTTTGATGACGAGCGTAATGGCTGGCCTGTTGAACAAGTCTGGAAAGAAATGCATAAGCT
TTTGCCATTCTCACCGGATTCAGTCGTCACTCATGGTGATTTCTCACTTGATAACCTTATTTTTGACGAG
GGGAAATTAATAGGTTGTATTGATGTTGGACGAGTCGGAATCGCAGACCGATACCAGGATCTTGCCATCC
TATGGAACTGCCTCGGTGAGTTTTCTCCTTCATTACAGAAACGGCTTTTTCAAAAATATGGTATTGATAA
TCCTGATATGAATAAATTGCAGTTTCATTTGATGCTCGATGAGTTTTTCTAATCAGTACTGACAATAAAA
AGATTCTTGTTTTCAAGAACTTGTCATTTGTATAGTTTTTTTATATTGTAGTTGTTCTATTTTAATCAAA
TGTTAGCGTGATTTATATTTTTTTTCGCCTCGACATCATCTGCCCAGATGCGAAGTTAAGTGCGCAGAAA
GTAATATCATGCGTCAATCGTATGTGAATGCTGGTCGCTATACTGCTGTCGATTCGATACTAACGCCGCC
ATCCAGTTTAAACGAGCTCGAATTCATCGATGATATCAGATCCACTAGTGGCCTATGCGGCCGCGGATCT
GCCGGTCTCCCTATAGTGAGTCGTATTAATTTCGATAAGCCAGGTTAACCTGCATTAATGAATCGGCCAA
CGCGCGGGGAGAGGCGGTTTGCGTATTGGGCGCTCTTCCGCTTCCTCGCTCACTGACTCGCTGCGCTCGG
TCGTTCGGCTGCGGCGAGCGGTATCAGCTCACTCAAAGGCGGTAATACGGTTATCCACAGAATCAGGGGA
TAACGCAGGAAAGAACATGTGAGCAAAAGGCCAGCAAAAGGCCAGGAACCGTAAAAAGGCCGCGTTGCTG
GCGTTTTTCCATAGGCTCCGCCCCCCTGACGAGCATCACAAAAATCGACGCTCAAGTCAGAGGTGGCGAA
ACCCGACAGGACTATAAAGATACCAGGCGTTTCCCCCTGGAAGCTCCCTCGTGCGCTCTCCTGTTCCGAC
CCTGCCGCTTACCGGATACCTGTCCGCCTTTCTCCCTTCGGGAAGCGTGGCGCTTTCTCAATGCTCACGC
TGTAGGTATCTCAGTTCGGTGTAGGTCGTTCGCTCCAAGCTGGGCTGTGTGCACGAACCCCCCGTTCAGC
CCGACCGCTGCGCCTTATCCGGTAACTATCGTCTTGAGTCCAACCCGGTAAGACACGACTTATCGCCACT
GGCAGCAGCCACTGGTAACAGGATTAGCAGAGCGAGGTATGTAGGCGGTGCTACAGAGTTCTTGAAGTGG
TGGCCTAACTACGGCTACACTAGAAGGACAGTATTTGGTATCTGCGCTCTGCTGAAGCCAGTTACCTTCG
GAAAAAGAGTTGGTAGCTCTTGATCCGGCAAACAAACCACCGCTGGTAGCGGTGGTTTTTTTGTTTGCAA
GCAGCAGATTACGCGCAGAAAAAAAGGATCTCAAGAAGATCCTTTGATCTTTTCTACGGGGTCTGACGCT
CAGTGGAACGAAAACTCACGTTAAGGGATTTTGGTCATGAGATTATCAAAAAGGATCTTCACCTAGATCC
TTTTAAATTAAAAATGAAGTTTTAAATCAATCTAAAGTATATATGAGTAAACTTGGTCTGACAGTTACCA
ATGCTTAATCAGTGAGGCACCTATCTCAGCGATCTGTCTATTTCGTTCATCCATAGTTGCCTGACTCCCC
GTCGTGTAGATAACTACGATACGGGAGGGCTTACCATCTGGCCCCAGTGCTGCAATGATACCGCGAGACC
CACGCTCACCGGCTCCAGATTTATCAGCAATAAACCAGCCAGCCGGAAGGGCCGAGCGCAGAAGTGGTCC
TGCAACTTTATCCGCCTCCATCCAGTCTATTAATTGTTGCCGGGAAGCTAGAGTAAGTAGTTCGCCAGTT
AATAGTTTGCGCAACGTTGTTGCCATTGCTACAGGCATCGTGGTGTCACGCTCGTCGTTTGGTATGGCTT
CATTCAGCTCCGGTTCCCAACGATCAAGGCGAGTTACATGATCCCCCATGTTGTGCAAAAAAGCGGTTAG
CTCCTTCGGTCCTCCGATCGTTGTCAGAAGTAAGTTGGCCGCAGTGTTATCACTCATGGTTATGGCAGCA
CTGCATAATTCTCTTACTGTCATGCCATCCGTAAGATGCTTTTCTGTGACTGGTGAGTACTCAACCAAGT
CATTCTGAGAATAGTGTATGCGGCGACCGAGTTGCTCTTGCCCGGCGTCAATACGGGATAATACCGCGCC
ACATAGCAGAACTTTAAAAGTGCTCATCATTGGAAAACGTTCTTCGGGGCGAAAACTCTCAAGGATCTTA
CCGCTGTTGAGATCCAGTTCGATGTAACCCACTCGTGCACCCAACTGATCTTCAGCATCTTTTACTTTCA
CCAGCGTTTCTGGGTGAGCAAAAACAGGAAGGCAAAATGCCGCAAAAAAGGGAATAAGGGCGACACGGAA
ATGTTGAATACTCATACTCTTCCTTTTTCAATATTATTGAAGCATTTATCAGGGTTATTGTCTCATGAGC
GGATACATATTTGAATGTATTTAGAAAAATAAACAAATAGGGGTTCCGCGCACATTTCCCCGAAAAGTGC
CACCTGACGTCTAAGAAACCATTATTATCATGACATTAACCTATAAAAATAGGCGTATCACGAGGCCCTT
TCGTCTCGCGCGTTTCGGTGATGACGGTGAAAACCTCTGACACATGCAGCTCCCGGAGACGGTCACAGCT
TGTCTGTAAGCGGATGCCGGGAGCAGACAAGCCCGTCAGGGCGCGTCAGCGGGTGTTGGCGGGTGTCGGG
GCTGGCTTAACTAT
