Features (pLannotate 1.2.2; 12 found; start..end, strand, type, name):
    102..120     +  promoter       SP6 promoter: promoter for bacteriophage SP6 RNA polymerase
    161..868     +  CDS            mCherry: mCherry is a basic (constitutively fluorescent) red fluorescent protein published in 2004, derived from Discosoma sp.. It is reported to be a very rapidly-maturing monomer with low acid sensitivity.
    905..1618    +  CDS            Superfolder GFP: Superfolder GFP is a basic (constitutively fluorescent) green fluorescent protein published in 2005, derived from Aequorea victoria. It is reported to be a very rapidly-maturing weak dimer.
   1647..1834    +  terminator     ADH1 terminator: S. cerevisiae ADH1; transcription terminator for the S. cerevisiae alcohol dehydrogenase 1 (ADH1) gene
   1909..3265    +  gene           kanMX: yeast selectable marker conferring kanamycin resistance (Wach et al., 1994)
   3370..3388    -  promoter       T7 promoter: promoter for bacteriophage T7 RNA polymerase
   3410..3463    -  CDS            lacI (fragment): lac repressor; lacI; The lac repressor binds to the lac operator to inhibit transcription in E. coli. This inhibition can be relieved by adding lactose or isopropyl-β-D-thiogalactopyranoside (IPTG).
   3646..4234    -  rep_origin     ori: high-copy-number ColE1/pMB1/pBR322/pUC origin of replication
   4405..5265    -  CDS            AmpR: β-lactamase; bla; confers resistance to ampicillin, carbenicillin, and related antibiotics
   5266..5370    -  promoter       AmpR promoter: bla
   5465..5500    +  CDS            rop (fragment): Rop protein, which maintains plasmids at low copy number; rop
   5602..39      +  misc_feature   bom (fragment) (across the origin): basis of mobility region from pBR322
>Addgene plasmid #173452 | pFA6a-mCherry-sfGFP-kanMX (pMaM17) | addgene full sequence | sequence record 341919 | Addgene NGS Result
GCGGCATCAGAGCAGATTGTACTGAGAGTGCACCATATGGACATATTGTCGTTAGAACGCGGCTACAATT
AATACATAACCTTATGTATCATACACATACGATTTAGGTGACACTATAGAACGCGGCCGCCAGCTGAAGC
TTCGTACGCTGCAGGTCGACATGGTGAGCAAGGGCGAGGAGGATAACATGGCCATCATCAAGGAGTTCAT
GCGCTTCAAGGTGCACATGGAGGGCTCCGTGAACGGCCACGAGTTCGAGATCGAGGGCGAGGGCGAGGGC
CGCCCCTACGAGGGCACCCAGACCGCCAAGCTGAAGGTGACCAAGGGTGGCCCCCTGCCCTTCGCCTGGG
ACATCCTGTCCCCTCAGTTCATGTACGGCTCCAAGGCCTACGTGAAGCACCCCGCCGACATCCCCGACTA
CTTGAAGCTGTCCTTCCCCGAGGGCTTCAAGTGGGAGCGCGTGATGAACTTCGAGGACGGCGGCGTGGTG
ACCGTGACCCAGGACTCCTCCCTGCAGGACGGCGAGTTCATCTACAAGGTGAAGCTGCGCGGCACCAACT
TCCCCTCCGACGGCCCCGTAATGCAGAAGAAGACCATGGGCTGGGAGGCCTCCTCCGAGCGGATGTACCC
CGAGGACGGCGCCCTGAAGGGCGAGATCAAGCAGAGGCTGAAGCTGAAGGACGGCGGCCACTACGACGCT
GAGGTCAAGACCACCTACAAGGCCAAGAAGCCCGTGCAGCTGCCCGGCGCCTACAACGTCAACATCAAGT
TGGACATCACCTCCCACAACGAGGACTACACCATCGTGGAACAGTACGAACGCGCCGAGGGCCGCCACTC
CACCGGCGGCATGGACGAGCTGTACAAGCTCGACGGAGCAGGTGCTGGTGCTGGTGCTGGAGCAATGTCC
AAGGGTGAAGAGCTATTTACTGGGGTTGTACCCATTTTGGTAGAACTGGACGGAGATGTAAACGGACATA
AATTCTCTGTTAGAGGTGAGGGCGAAGGCGATGCCACCAATGGTAAATTGACTCTGAAGTTTATATGCAC
TACGGGTAAATTACCTGTTCCTTGGCCAACCCTAGTAACAACTTTGACATATGGTGTTCAATGTTTCTCA
AGATACCCAGACCATATGAAAAGGCATGATTTCTTTAAAAGTGCTATGCCAGAAGGCTACGTGCAAGAGA
GAACTATCTCCTTTAAGGATGACGGTACGTATAAAACACGAGCAGAAGTGAAATTCGAAGGGGATACACT
AGTTAATCGCATCGAATTAAAGGGTATAGACTTTAAGGAAGATGGTAATATTCTCGGCCATAAACTTGAG
TATAATTTCAACTCGCATAATGTGTACATTACAGCTGACAAACAAAAGAACGGAATTAAAGCGAATTTTA
AAATCAGGCACAACGTCGAAGATGGGTCTGTTCAACTTGCCGATCATTATCAGCAAAACACCCCTATTGG
TGATGGTCCAGTCTTGTTACCCGATAATCACTACTTAAGCACACAGTCTAGATTGTCAAAAGATCCGAAT
GAAAAGCGTGATCACATGGTTTTATTGGAATTTGTCACCGCTGCAGGAATAACTCACGGAATGGACGAGC
TTTATAAGGGATCCTAAGCGCGCCACTTCTAAATAAGCGAATTTCTTATGATTTATGATTTTTATTATTA
AATAAGTTATAAAAAAAATAAGTGTATACAAATTTTAAAGTGACTCTTAGGTTTTAAAACGAAAATTCTT
ATTCTTGAGTAACTCTTTCCTGTAGGTCAGGTTGCTTTCTCAGGTATAGTATGAGGTCGCTCTTATTGAC
CACACCTCTACCGGCAGATCCGCTAGGGATAACAGGGTAATATAGATCTGTTTAGCTTGCCTCGTCCCCG
CCGGGTCACCCGGCCAGCGACATGGAGGCCCAGAATACCCTCCTTGACAGTCTTGACGTGCGCAGCTCAG
GGGCATGATGTGACTGTCGCCCGTACATTTAGCCCATACATCCCCATGTATAATCATTTGCATCCATACA
TTTTGATGGCCGCACGGCGCGAAGCAAAAATTACGGCTCCTCGCTGCAGACCTGCGAGCAGGGAAACGCT
CCCCTCACAGACGCGTTGAATTGTCCCCACGCCGCGCCCCTGTAGAGAAATATAAAAGGTTAGGATTTGC
CACTGAGGTTCTTCTTTCATATACTTCCTTTTAAAATCTTGCTAGGATACAGTTCTCACATCACATCCGA
ACATAAACAACCATGGGTAAGGAAAAGACTCACGTTTCGAGGCCGCGATTAAATTCCAACATGGATGCTG
ATTTATATGGGTATAAATGGGCTCGCGATAATGTCGGGCAATCAGGTGCGACAATCTATCGATTGTATGG
GAAGCCCGATGCGCCAGAGTTGTTTCTGAAACATGGCAAAGGTAGCGTTGCCAATGATGTTACAGATGAG
ATGGTCAGACTAAACTGGCTGACGGAATTTATGCCTCTTCCGACCATCAAGCATTTTATCCGTACTCCTG
ATGATGCATGGTTACTCACCACTGCGATCCCCGGCAAAACAGCATTCCAGGTATTAGAAGAATATCCTGA
TTCAGGTGAAAATATTGTTGATGCGCTGGCAGTGTTCCTGCGCCGGTTGCATTCGATTCCTGTTTGTAAT
TGTCCTTTTAACAGCGATCGCGTATTTCGTCTCGCTCAGGCGCAATCACGAATGAATAACGGTTTGGTTG
ATGCGAGTGATTTTGATGACGAGCGTAATGGCTGGCCTGTTGAACAAGTCTGGAAAGAAATGCATAAGCT
TTTGCCATTCTCACCGGATTCAGTCGTCACTCATGGTGATTTCTCACTTGATAACCTTATTTTTGACGAG
GGGAAATTAATAGGTTGTATTGATGTTGGACGAGTCGGAATCGCAGACCGATACCAGGATCTTGCCATCC
TATGGAACTGCCTCGGTGAGTTTTCTCCTTCATTACAGAAACGGCTTTTTCAAAAATATGGTATTGATAA
TCCTGATATGAATAAATTGCAGTTTCATTTGATGCTCGATGAGTTTTTCTAATCAGTACTGACAATAAAA
AGATTCTTGTTTTCAAGAACTTGTCATTTGTATAGTTTTTTTATATTGTAGTTGTTCTATTTTAATCAAA
TGTTAGCGTGATTTATATTTTTTTTCGCCTCGACATCATCTGCCCAGATGCGAAGTTAAGTGCGCAGAAA
GTAATATCATGCGTCAATCGTATGTGAATGCTGGTCGCTATACTGCTGTCGATTCGATACTAACGCCGCC
ATCCAGTTTAAACGAGCTCGAATTCATCGATGATATCAGATCCACTAGTGGCCTATGCGGCCGCGGATCT
GCCGGTCTCCCTATAGTGAGTCGTATTAATTTCGATAAGCCAGGTTAACCTGCATTAATGAATCGGCCAA
CGCGCGGGGAGAGGCGGTTTGCGTATTGGGCGCTCTTCCGCTTCCTCGCTCACTGACTCGCTGCGCTCGG
TCGTTCGGCTGCGGCGAGCGGTATCAGCTCACTCAAAGGCGGTAATACGGTTATCCACAGAATCAGGGGA
TAACGCAGGAAAGAACATGTGAGCAAAAGGCCAGCAAAAGGCCAGGAACCGTAAAAAGGCCGCGTTGCTG
GCGTTTTTCCATAGGCTCCGCCCCCCTGACGAGCATCACAAAAATCGACGCTCAAGTCAGAGGTGGCGAA
ACCCGACAGGACTATAAAGATACCAGGCGTTTCCCCCTGGAAGCTCCCTCGTGCGCTCTCCTGTTCCGAC
CCTGCCGCTTACCGGATACCTGTCCGCCTTTCTCCCTTCGGGAAGCGTGGCGCTTTCTCATAGCTCACGC
TGTAGGTATCTCAGTTCGGTGTAGGTCGTTCGCTCCAAGCTGGGCTGTGTGCACGAACCCCCCGTTCAGC
CCGACCGCTGCGCCTTATCCGGTAACTATCGTCTTGAGTCCAACCCGGTAAGACACGACTTATCGCCACT
GGCAGCAGCCACTGGTAACAGGATTAGCAGAGCGAGGTATGTAGGCGGTGCTACAGAGTTCTTGAAGTGG
TGGCCTAACTACGGCTACACTAGAAGAACAGTATTTGGTATCTGCGCTCTGCTGAAGCCAGTTACCTTCG
GAAAAAGAGTTGGTAGCTCTTGATCCGGCAAACAAACCACCGCTGGTAGCGGTGGTTTTTTTGTTTGCAA
GCAGCAGATTACGCGCAGAAAAAAAGGATCTCAAGAAGATCCTTTGATCTTTTCTACGGGGTCTGACGCT
CAGTGGAACGAAAACTCACGTTAAGGGATTTTGGTCATGAGATTATCAAAAAGGATCTTCACCTAGATCC
TTTTAAATTAAAAATGAAGTTTTAAATCAATCTAAAGTATATATGAGTAAACTTGGTCTGACAGTTACCA
ATGCTTAATCAGTGAGGCACCTATCTCAGCGATCTGTCTATTTCGTTCATCCATAGTTGCCTGACTCCCC
GTCGTGTAGATAACTACGATACGGGAGGGCTTACCATCTGGCCCCAGTGCTGCAATGATACCGCGAGACC
CACGCTCACCGGCTCCAGATTTATCAGCAATAAACCAGCCAGCCGGAAGGGCCGAGCGCAGAAGTGGTCC
TGCAACTTTATCCGCCTCCATCCAGTCTATTAATTGTTGCCGGGAAGCTAGAGTAAGTAGTTCGCCAGTT
AATAGTTTGCGCAACGTTGTTGCCATTGCTACAGGCATCGTGGTGTCACGCTCGTCGTTTGGTATGGCTT
CATTCAGCTCCGGTTCCCAACGATCAAGGCGAGTTACATGATCCCCCATGTTGTGCAAAAAAGCGGTTAG
CTCCTTCGGTCCTCCGATCGTTGTCAGAAGTAAGTTGGCCGCAGTGTTATCACTCATGGTTATGGCAGCA
CTGCATAATTCTCTTACTGTCATGCCATCCGTAAGATGCTTTTCTGTGACTGGTGAGTACTCAACCAAGT
CATTCTGAGAATAGTGTATGCGGCGACCGAGTTGCTCTTGCCCGGCGTCAATACGGGATAATACCGCGCC
ACATAGCAGAACTTTAAAAGTGCTCATCATTGGAAAACGTTCTTCGGGGCGAAAACTCTCAAGGATCTTA
CCGCTGTTGAGATCCAGTTCGATGTAACCCACTCGTGCACCCAACTGATCTTCAGCATCTTTTACTTTCA
CCAGCGTTTCTGGGTGAGCAAAAACAGGAAGGCAAAATGCCGCAAAAAAGGGAATAAGGGCGACACGGAA
ATGTTGAATACTCATACTCTTCCTTTTTCAATATTATTGAAGCATTTATCAGGGTTATTGTCTCATGAGC
GGATACATATTTGAATGTATTTAGAAAAATAAACAAATAGGGGTTCCGCGCACATTTCCCCGAAAAGTGC
CACCTGACGTCTAAGAAACCATTATTATCATGACATTAACCTATAAAAATAGGCGTATCACGAGGCCCTT
TCGTCTCGCGCGTTTCGGTGATGACGGTGAAAACCTCTGACACATGCAGCTCCCGGAGACGGTCACAGCT
TGTCTGTAAGCGGATGCCGGGAGCAGACAAGCCCGTCAGGGCGCGTCAGCGGGTGTTGGCGGGTGTCGGG
GCTGGCTTAACTAT
